>Addgene plasmid #199260 | AV13_pCAG.Cas9.gRNA.NT | addgene full sequence | sequence record 391374 | Addgene NGS Result
ATGTTATTCCTCCTTATTTAAAAGCTTAAGGTGCACGGCCCACGTGGCCACTAGTACTTCTCGAGCTCTG
TACATGTCCGCGGTCGCGACGTACGCGTATCGATGGCGCCAGCTGCAGGCGGCCGCCATATGCATCCTAG
GCCTATTAATATTCCGGAGTATACGTAGCCGGCTAACGTTATCGCATGCCTGCAGAGCTCTAGAGTCCGG
CCGCCCCCTTCACCGAGGGCCTATTTCCCATGATTCCTTCATATTTGCATATACGATACAAGGCTGTTAG
AGAGATAATTGGAATTAATTTGACTGTAAACACAAAGATATTAGTACAAAATACGTGACGTAGAAAGTAA
TAATTTCTTGGGTAGTTTGCAGTTTTAAAATTATGTTTTAAAATGGACTATCATATGCTTACCGTAACTT
GAAAGTATTTCGATTTCTTGGCTTTATATATCTTGTGGAAAGGACGAAACACCGGTGAGCTCTTATTTGC
GTAGTTTTAGAGCTAGAAATAGCAAGTTAAAATAAGGCTAGTCCGTTATCAACTTGAAAAAGTGGCACCG
AGTCGGTGCTTTTTTTGAATTAACAACCGGTACCTCTAGAACTATAGCTAGCATGCGCAAATTTAAAGCG
CTGATATCGATCGCGCGCAGATCTGTCATGATGATCATTGCAATTGCATGAAGAATCTGCTTAGGGTTAG
GCGTTTTGCGCTGCTTCGCGATGTACGGGCCAGATATACTCGAGCCATGGATTCGACATTGATTATTGAC
TAGTTATTAATAGTAATCAATTACGGGGTCATTAGTTCATAGCCCATATATGGAGTTCCGCGTTACATAA
CTTACGGTAAATGGCCCGCCTGGCTGACCGCCCAACGACCCCCGCCCATTGACGTCAATAATGACGTATG
TTCCCATAGTAACGCCAATAGGGACTTTCCATTGACGTCAATGGGTGGAGTATTTACGGTAAACTGCCCA
CTTGGCAGTACATCAAGTGTATCATATGCCAAGTACGCCCCCTATTGACGTCAATGACGGTAAATGGCCC
GCCTGGCATTATGCCCAGTACATGACCTTATGGGACTTTCCTACTTGGCAGTACATCTACGTATTAGTCA
TCGCTATTACCATGGTCGAGGTGAGCCCCACGTTCTGCTTCACTCTCCCCATCTCCCCCCCCTCCCCACC
CCCAATTTTGTATTTATTTATTTTTTAATTATTTTGTGCAGCGATGGGGGCGGGGGGGGGGGGGGSGCGC
GCCAGGCGGGGCGGGGCGGGGCGAGGGGCGGGGCGGGGCGAGGCGGAGAGGTGCGGCGGCAGCCAATCAG
AGCGGCGCGCTCCGAAAGTTTCCTTTTATGGCGAGGCGGCGGCGGCGGCGGCCCTATAAAAAGCGAAGCG
CGCGGCGGGCGGGAGTCGCTGCGCGCTGCCTTCGCCCCGTGCCCCGCTCCGCCGCCGCCTCGCGCCGCCC
GCCCCGGCTCTGACTGACCGCGTTACTCCCACAGGTGAGCGGGCGGGACGGCCCTTCTCCTCCGGGCTGT
AATTAGCGCTTGGTTTAATGACGGCTTGTTTCTTTTCTGTGGCTGCGTGAAAGCCTTGAGGGGCTCCGGG
AGGGCCCTTTGTGCGGGGGGAGCGGCTCGGGGGGTGCGTGCGTGTGTGTGTGCGTGGGGAGCGCCGCGTG
CGGCTCCGCGCTGCCCGGCGGCTGTGAGCGCTGCGGGCGCGGCGCGGGGCTTTGTGCGCTCCGCAGTGTG
CGCGAGGGGAGCGCGGCCGGGGGCGGTGCCCCGCGGTGCGGGGGGGGCTGCGAGGGGAACAAAGGCTGCG
TGCGGGGTGTGTGCGTGGGGGGGTGAGCAGGGGGTGTGGGCGCGTCGGTCGGGCTGCAACCCCCCCTGCA
CCCCCCTCCCCGAGTTGCTGAGCACGGCCCGGCTTCGGGTGCGGGGCTCCGTACGGGGCGTGGCGCGGGG
CTCGCCGTGGTGGCGGCAGGTGGGGGTGCCGGGCGGGGCGGGGCCGCCTCGGGCCGGGGAGGGCTCGGGG
GAGGGGCGCGGCGGCCCCCGGAGCGCCGGCGGCTGTCGAGGCGCGGCGAGCCGCAGCCATTGCCTTTTAT
GGTAATCGTGCGAGAGGGCGCAGGGACTTCCTTTGTCCCAAATCTGTGCGGAGCCGAAATCTGGGAGGCG
CCGCCGCACCCCCTCTAGCGGGCGCGGGGCGAAGCGGTGCGGCGCCGGCAGGAAGGAAATGGGCGGGGAG
GGCCTTCGTGCGTCGCCGCGCCGCCGTCCCCTTCTCCCTCTCCAGCCTCGGGGCTGTCCGCGGGGGGACG
GCTGCCTTCGGGGGGGACGGGGCAGGGCGGGGTTCGGCTTCTGGCGTGTGACCGGCGGCTCTAGAGCCTC
TGCTAACCATGTTCATGCCTTCTTCTTTTTCCTACAGCTCCTGGGCAACGTGCTGGTTATTGTGCTGTCT
CATCATTTTGGCAAAGAATTATCGCATGCCTGCAGAGCTCTAGAGTCTAGAGGATCGAACCCTTGCCACC
ATGGACAAGAAGTACTCCATTGGGCTCGATATCGGCACAAACAGCGTCGGCTGGGCCGTCATTACGGACG
AGTACAAGGTGCCGAGCAAAAAATTCAAAGTTCTGGGCAATACCGATCGCCACAGCATAAAGAAGAACCT
CATTGGCGCCCTCCTGTTCGACTCCGGGGAGACGGCCGAAGCCACGCGGCTCAAAAGAACAGCACGGCGC
AGATATACCCGCAGAAAGAATCGGATCTGCTACCTGCAGGAGATCTTTAGTAATGAGATGGCTAAGGTGG
ATGACTCTTTCTTCCATAGGCTGGAGGAGTCCTTTTTGGTGGAGGAGGATAAAAAGCACGAGCGCCACCC
AATCTTTGGCAATATCGTGGACGAGGTGGCGTACCATGAAAAGTACCCAACCATATATCATCTGAGGAAG
AAGCTTGTAGACAGTACTGATAAGGCTGACTTGCGGTTGATCTATCTCGCGCTGGCGCATATGATCAAAT
TTCGGGGACACTTCCTCATCGAGGGGGACCTGAACCCAGACAACAGCGATGTCGACAAACTCTTTATCCA
ACTGGTTCAGACTTACAATCAGCTTTTCGAAGAGAACCCGATCAACGCATCCGGAGTTGACGCCAAAGCA
ATCCTGAGCGCTAGGCTGTCCAAATCCCGGCGGCTCGAAAACCTCATCGCACAGCTCCCTGGGGAGAAGA
AGAACGGCCTGTTTGGTAATCTTATCGCCCTGTCACTCGGGCTGACCCCCAACTTTAAATCTAACTTCGA
CCTGGCCGAAGATGCCAAGCTTCAACTGAGCAAAGACACCTACGATGATGATCTCGACAATCTGCTGGCC
CAGATCGGCGACCAGTACGCAGACCTTTTTTTGGCGGCAAAGAACCTGTCAGACGCCATTCTGCTGAGTG
ATATTCTGCGAGTGAACACGGAGATCACCAAAGCTCCGCTGAGCGCTAGTATGATCAAGCGCTATGATGA
GCACCACCAAGACTTGACTTTGCTGAAGGCCCTTGTCAGACAGCAACTGCCTGAGAAGTACAAGGAAATT
TTCTTCGATCAGTCTAAAAATGGCTACGCCGGATACATTGACGGCGGAGCAAGCCAGGAGGAATTTTACA
AATTTATTAAGCCCATCTTGGAAAAAATGGACGGCACCGAGGAGCTGCTGGTAAAGCTTAACAGAGAAGA
TCTGTTGCGCAAACAGCGCACTTTCGACAATGGAAGCATCCCCCACCAGATTCACCTGGGCGAACTGCAC
GCTATCCTCAGGCGGCAAGAGGATTTCTACCCCTTTTTGAAAGATAACAGGGAAAAGATTGAGAAAATCC
TCACATTTCGGATACCCTACTATGTAGGCCCCCTCGCCCGGGGAAATTCCAGATTCGCGTGGATGACTCG
CAAATCAGAAGAGACCATCACTCCCTGGAACTTCGAGGAAGTCGTGGATAAGGGGGCCTCTGCCCAGTCC
TTCATCGAAAGGATGACTAACTTTGATAAAAATCTGCCTAACGAAAAGGTGCTTCCTAAACACTCTCTGC
TGTACGAGTACTTCACAGTTTATAACGAGCTCACCAAGGTCAAATACGTCACAGAAGGGATGAGAAAGCC
AGCATTCCTGTCTGGAGAGCAGAAGAAAGCTATCGTGGACCTCCTCTTCAAGACGAACCGGAAAGTTACC
GTGAAACAGCTCAAAGAAGACTATTTCAAAAAGATTGAATGTTTCGACTCTGTTGAAATCAGCGGAGTGG
AGGATCGCTTCAACGCATCCCTGGGAACGTATCACGATCTCCTGAAAATCATTAAAGACAAGGACTTCCT
GGACAATGAGGAGAACGAGGACATTCTTGAGGACATTGTCCTCACCCTTACGTTGTTTGAAGATAGGGAG
ATGATTGAAGAACGCTTGAAAACTTACGCTCATCTCTTCGACGACAAAGTCATGAAACAGCTCAAGAGGC
GCCGATATACAGGATGGGGGCGGCTGTCAAGAAAACTGATCAATGGGATCCGAGACAAGCAGAGTGGAAA
GACAATCCTGGATTTTCTTAAGTCCGATGGATTTGCCAACCGGAACTTCATGCAGTTGATCCATGATGAC
TCTCTCACCTTTAAGGAGGACATCCAGAAAGCACAAGTTTCTGGCCAGGGGGACAGTCTTCACGAGCACA
TCGCTAATCTTGCAGGTAGCCCAGCTATCAAAAAGGGAATACTGCAGACCGTTAAGGTCGTGGATGAACT
CGTCAAAGTAATGGGAAGGCATAAGCCCGAGAATATCGTTATCGAGATGGCCCGAGAGAACCAAACTACC
CAGAAGGGACAGAAGAACAGTAGGGAAAGGATGAAGAGGATTGAAGAGGGTATAAAAGAACTGGGGTCCC
AAATCCTTAAGGAACACCCAGTTGAAAACACCCAGCTTCAGAATGAGAAGCTCTACCTGTACTACCTGCA
GAACGGCAGGGACATGTACGTGGATCAGGAACTGGACATCAATCGGCTCTCCGACTACGACGTGGATCAT
ATCGTGCCCCAGTCTTTTCTCAAAGATGATTCTATTGATAATAAAGTGTTGACAAGATCCGATAAAAATA
GAGGGAAGAGTGATAACGTCCCCTCAGAAGAAGTTGTCAAGAAAATGAAAAATTATTGGCGGCAGCTGCT
GAACGCCAAACTGATCACACAACGGAAGTTCGATAATCTGACTAAGGCTGAACGAGGTGGCCTGTCTGAG
TTGGATAAAGCCGGCTTCATCAAAAGGCAGCTTGTTGAGACACGCCAGATCACCAAGCACGTGGCCCAAA
TTCTCGATTCACGCATGAACACCAAGTACGATGAAAATGACAAACTGATTCGAGAGGTGAAAGTTATTAC
TCTGAAGTCTAAGCTGGTCTCAGATTTCAGAAAGGACTTTCAGTTTTATAAGGTGAGAGAGATCAACAAT
TACCACCATGCGCATGATGCCTACCTGAATGCAGTGGTAGGCACTGCACTTATCAAAAAATATCCCAAGC
TTGAATCTGAATTTGTTTACGGAGACTATAAAGTGTACGATGTTAGGAAAATGATCGCAAAGTCTGAGCA
GGAAATAGGCAAGGCCACCGCTAAGTACTTCTTTTACAGCAATATTATGAATTTTTTCAAGACCGAGATT
ACACTGGCCAATGGAGAGATTCGGAAGCGACCACTTATCGAAACAAACGGAGAAACAGGAGAAATCGTGT
GGGACAAGGGTAGGGATTTCGCGACAGTCCGGAAGGTCCTGTCCATGCCGCAGGTGAACATCGTTAAAAA
GACCGAAGTACAGACCGGAGGCTTCTCCAAGGAAAGTATCCTCCCGAAAAGGAACAGCGACAAGCTGATC
GCACGCAAAAAAGATTGGGACCCCAAGAAATACGGCGGATTCGATTCTCCTACAGTCGCTTACAGTGTAC
TGGTTGTGGCCAAAGTGGAGAAAGGGAAGTCTAAAAAACTCAAAAGCGTCAAGGAACTGCTGGGCATCAC
AATCATGGAGCGATCAAGCTTCGAAAAAAACCCCATCGACTTTCTCGAGGCGAAAGGATATAAAGAGGTC
AAAAAAGACCTCATCATTAAGCTTCCCAAGTACTCTCTCTTTGAGCTTGAAAACGGCCGGAAACGAATGC
TCGCTAGTGCGGGCGAGCTGCAGAAAGGTAACGAGCTGGCACTGCCCTCTAAATACGTTAATTTCTTGTA
TCTGGCCAGCCACTATGAAAAGCTCAAAGGGTCTCCCGAAGATAATGAGCAGAAGCAGCTGTTCGTGGAA
CAACACAAACACTACCTTGATGAGATCATCGAGCAAATAAGCGAATTCTCCAAAAGAGTGATCCTCGCCG
ACGCTAACCTCGATAAGGTGCTTTCTGCTTACAATAAGCACAGGGATAAGCCCATCAGGGAGCAGGCAGA
AAACATTATCCACTTGTTTACTCTGACCAACTTGGGCGCGCCTGCAGCCTTCAAGTACTTCGACACCACC
ATAGACAGAAAGCGGTACACCTCTACAAAGGAGGTCCTGGACGCCACACTGATTCATCAGTCAATTACGG
GGCTCTATGAAACAAGAATCGACCTCTCTCAGCTCGGTGGAGACAGCAGGGCTGACCCCAAGAAGAAGAG
GAAGGTGTGAAAGGGTTCGATCCCTACCGGTTAGTAATGAGTTTAAACGGGGGAGGCTAACTGAAACACG
GAAGGAGACAATACCGGAAGGAACCCGCGCTATGACGGCAATAAAAAGACAGAATAAAACGCACGGGTGT
TGGGTCGTTTGTTCATAAACGCGGGGTTCGGTCCCAGGGCTGGCACTCTGTCGATACCCCACCGAGACCC
CATTGGGGCCAATACGCCCGCGTTTCTTCCTTTTCCCCACCCCACCCCCCAAGTTCGGGTGAAGGCCCAG
GGCTCGCAGCCAACGTCGGGGCGGCAGGCCCTGCCATAGCAGATCTGCGCAGCTGGGGCTCTAGGGGGTA
TCCCC
[87 nt withheld, positions 7006-7092]
GGGTTATAATTACCTCAGGTCGACGTCCCATGTGCAGGTGCTGAATTCGAAGGCATTCCACGACGTGGTC
ACCAGCCATGGCCATGTCCAACTCCATCAAATCAGCTTGAGTAGCCATGCCCATGGCTCCAGCCTGTCCT
CGTACCAGCTTTTGTTCCCTTTAGTGAGGGTTAATTTCGAGCTTGGCGTAATCATGGTCATAGCTGTTTC
CAATTCTTGAAGACGAAAGGGCCTCGTGATACGCCTATTTTTATAGGTTAATGTCATGATAATAATGGTT
TCTTAGACGTCAGGTGGCACTTTTCGGGGAAATGTGCGCGGAACCCCTATTTGTTTATTTTTCTAAATAC
ATTCAAATATGTATCCGCTCATGAGACAATAACCCTGATAAATGCTTCAATAATATTGAAAAAGGAAGAG
TATGAGTATTCAACATTTCCGTGTCGCCCTTATTCCCTTTTTTGCGGCATTTTGCCTTCCTGTTTTTGCT
CACCCAGAAACGCTGGTGAAAGTAAAAGATGCTGAAGATCAGTTGGGTGCACGAGTGGGTTACATCGAAC
TGGATCTCAACAGCGGTAAGATCCTTGAGAGTTTTCGCCCCGAAGAACGTTTTCCAATGATGAGCACTTT
TAAAGTTCTGCTATGTGGCGCGGTATTATCCCGTGTTGACGCCGGGCAAGAGCAACTCGGTCGCCGCATA
CACTATTCTCAGAATGACTTGGTTGAGTACTCACCAGTCACAGAAAAGCATCTTACGGATGGCATGACAG
TAAGAGAATTATGCAGTGCTGCCATAACCATGAGTGATAACACTGCGGCCAACTTACTTCTGACAACGAT
CGGAGGACCGAAGGAGCTAACCGCTTTTTTGCACAACATGGGGGATCATGTAACTCGCCTTGATCGTTGG
GAACCGGAGCTGAATGAAGCCATACCAAACGACGAGCGTGACACCACGATGCCTGCAGCAATGGCAACAA
CGTTGCGCAAACTATTAACTGGCGAACTACTTACTCTAGCTTCCCGGCAACAATTAATAGACTGGATGGA
GGCGGATAAAGTTGCAGGACCACTTCTGCGCTCGGCCCTTCCGGCTGGCTGGTTTATTGCTGATAAATCT
GGAGCCGGTGAGCGTGGGTCTCGCGGTATCATTGCAGCACTGGGGCCAGATGGTAAGCCCTCCCGTATCG
TAGTTATCTACACGACGGGGAGTCAGGCAACTATGGATGAACGAAATAGACAGATCGCTGAGATAGGTGC
CTCACTGATTAAGCATTGGTAACTGTCAGACCAAGTTTACTCATATATACTTTAGATTGATTTAAAACTT
CATTTTTAATTTAAAAGGATCTAGGTGAAGATCCTTTTTGATAATCTCATGACCAAAATCCCTTAACGTG
AGTTTTCGTTCCACTGAGCGTCAGACCCCGTAGAAAAGATCAAAGGATCTTCTTGAGATCCTTTTTTTCT
GCGCGTAATCTGCTGCTTGCAAACAAAAAAACCACCGCTACCAGCGGTGGTTTGTTTGCCGGATCAAGAG
CTACCAACTCTTTTTCCGAAGGTAACTGGCTTCAGCAGAGCGCAGATACCAAATACTGTCCTTCTAGTGT
AGCCGTAGTTAGGCCACCACTTCAAGAACTCTGTAGCACCGCCTACATACCTCGCTCTGCTAATCCTGTT
ACCAGTGGCTGCTGCCAGTGGCGATAAGTCGTGTCTTACCGGGTTGGACTCAAGACGATAGTTACCGGAT
AAGGCGCAGCGGTCGGGCTGAACGGGGGGTTCGTGCACACAGCCCAGCTTGGAGCGAACGACCTACACCG
AACTGAGATACCTACAGCGTGAGCTATGAGAAAGCGCCACGCTTCCCGAAGGGAGAAAGGCGGACAGGTA
TCCGGTAAGCGGCAGGGTCGGAACAGGAGAGCGCACGAGGGAGCTTCCAGGGGGAAACGCCTGGTATCTT
TATAGTCCTGTCGGGTTTCGCCACCTCTGACTTGAGCGTCGATTTTTGTGATGCTCGTCAGGGGGGCGGA
GCCTATGGAAAAACGCCAGCAACGCGGCCTTTTTACGGTTCCTGGCCTTTTGCTGGCCTTTTGCTCACAT
GTTCTTTCCTGCGTTATCCCCTGATTCTGTGGATAACCGTATTACCGCCTTTGAGTGAGCTGATACCGCT
CGCCGCAGCCGAACGACCGAGCGCAGCGAGTCAGTGAGCGAGGAAGCGGAAGAGCGCCTGATGCGGTATT
TTCTCCTTACGCATCTGTGCGGTATTTCACACCGCATAGTAAAACGACGGCCAGTGAATTGTAATACGAC
TCACTATAGGGCGAATTGGAGCTTGGCGTAATCATGGTCAT
Features (pLannotate 1.2.2; 17 found; start..end, strand, type, name):
      4..21      -  CDS            minicistron (fragment): synthetic cistron containing a ribosome binding site (Shine-Dalgarno sequence), for enhancing the bacterial expression of a downstream cistron (Schoner, 1997) This first cistron should terminate 3 bp upstream of the ATG for the second cistron.
    225..465     +  promoter       U6 promoter: RNA polymerase III promoter for human U6 snRNA
    494..569     +  misc_RNA       gRNA scaffold: guide RNA scaffold for the Streptococcus pyogenes CRISPR/Cas9 system
    755..1134    +  enhancer       CMV enhancer: human cytomegalovirus immediate early enhancer
   1136..1411    +  promoter       chicken β-actin promoter: No description available
   1412..2417    +  intron         chimeric intron: chimera between introns from chicken β-actin and rabbit β-globin
   2521..6624    +  CDS            cas9: CAS9_STRP1 - Also known as csn1 From Streptococcus pyogenes serotype M1.
   6756..6804    +  polyA_signal   HSV TK poly(A) signal: herpes simplex virus thymidine kinase polyadenylation signal (Cole and Stacy, 1985)
   6895..6911    -  polyA_signal   bGH poly(A) signal (fragment): bovine growth hormone polyadenylation signal
   7006..7092    +  rep_origin     f1 ori (fragment) (sequence withheld): f1 bacteriophage origin of replication; arrow indicates direction of (+) strand synthesis
   7250..7268    -  promoter       T3 promoter: promoter for bacteriophage T3 RNA polymerase
   7409..7513    +  promoter       AmpR promoter: bla
   7514..8374    +  CDS            AmpR: β-lactamase; bla; confers resistance to ampicillin, carbenicillin, and related antibiotics
   8545..9133    +  rep_origin     ori: high-copy-number ColE1/pMB1/pBR322/pUC origin of replication
   9319..9370    -  misc_feature   bom (fragment): basis of mobility region from pBR322
   9371..9391    -  CDS            lacZα (fragment): LacZα fragment of β-galactosidase; lacZ fragment
   9394..9412    +  promoter       T7 promoter: promoter for bacteriophage T7 RNA polymerase
