[The description below was written by a language model from this plasmid's Addgene catalogue record and pLannotate feature annotations shown in this document.]
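Description:
AV13_pCAG.Cas9.gRNA.NT is a mammalian expression and CRISPR plasmid of roughly 9.4 kb built on a pBR322-type backbone. It is propagated in E. coli as a high-copy plasmid through a ColE1/pMB1-family origin and selected with ampicillin via the β-lactamase gene under its native promoter. The feature table also picks up short backbone remnants, including fragments of an f1 origin, the pBR322 bom region, lacZα and a minicistron, plus T3 and T7 promoter sequences. These appear to be vestiges of cloning history rather than functional parts of the design.

The payload consists of two independent transcription units in the same orientation. The first is a human U6 RNA polymerase III promoter driving a 20-nt synthetic non-targeting (NT) spacer joined to the Streptococcus pyogenes guide RNA scaffold. The spacer was inserted between BveI sites that were destroyed during cloning. The second unit is a CAG promoter, annotated as the CMV immediate-early enhancer, chicken β-actin promoter and chimeric β-actin/β-globin intron, which provides strong, broadly active RNA polymerase II expression of SpCas9 nuclease. The Cas9 coding sequence carries a C-terminal SV40 nuclear localization signal and, according to the record, derives from a previously published human-codon-usage Cas9 plasmid. An HSV thymidine kinase polyadenylation signal is annotated downstream, followed by only a small fragment of bGH poly(A) sequence.

Because the guide is designed as an irrelevant sequence, transfected cells receive catalytically active Cas9 and a guide RNA without directed cleavage. The plasmid therefore serves as a negative control alongside matched constructs carrying targeting guides, in the context of work comparing Cas9 nucleases with high-specificity nickases for genome editing.
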