Addgene plasmid #199260: AV13_pCAG.Cas9.gRNA.NT
Purpose: Expression construct encoding SpCas9 nuclease and a control non-targeting guide RNA
Depositing lab: Manuel Goncalves. Depositing organization: Leiden University Medical Center. Publication: Precise and broad scope genome editing based on high-specificity Cas9 nickases. Wang Q, Liu J, Janssen JM, Le Bouteiller M, Frock RL, Goncalves MAFV. Nucleic Acids Res. 2021 Jan 25;49(2):1173-1198. doi: 10.1093/nar/gkaa1236. PubMed 33398349.
Backbone
  Vector backbone: pBR322
  Backbone size w/o insert (bp): 3196
  Total vector size (bp): 9450
  Vector type: Mammalian Expression, CRISPR
Growth in bacteria
  Bacterial resistance: Ampicillin, 100 μg/mL
  Growth temperature: 37°C
  Growth strain: DH5alpha
  Copy number: High Copy
Gene/Insert 1
  Gene/Insert name: SpCas9 nuclease
  Species: Streptococcus pyogenes
  Insert size (bp): 4137
  Promoter: CAG promoter
  Tag / fusion protein: SV40 NLS (C terminal on insert)
  Cloning method: Unknown
  Sequencing primers: 5′ M13 rev; 3′ M13 fwd
Gene/Insert 2
  Gene/Insert name: Non-targeting (NT) control gRNA
  Species: Synthetic
  Insert size (bp): 20
  Promoter: RNA polymerase III promoter for human U6 snRNA
  Cloning method: Restriction Enzyme; 5′ cloning site BveI (destroyed during cloning); 3′ cloning site BveI (destroyed during cloning)
  Sequencing primers: 5′ M13 rev; 3′ M13 fwd
Resource information
  A portion of this plasmid was derived from a plasmid made by: The SpCas9 insert, derived from Addgene plasmid #41815, is described in: Mali et al. Science 2013 339:823-826.
Terms and licenses: Academic/Nonprofit Terms; Industry Terms: Not Available to Industry
Depositor comments: The SpCas9 insert was and placed in a CAG-based expression construct together with an irrelevant non-targeting (NT) gRNA.
How to cite: AV13_pCAG.Cas9.gRNA.NT was a gift from Manuel Goncalves (Addgene plasmid # 199260 ; http://n2t.net/addgene:199260 ; RRID:Addgene_199260)
